>Addgene plasmid #144425 | TFORF2949 | addgene full sequence | sequence record 391594 | Addgene NGS Result
TTAATGTAGTCTTATGCAATACTCTTGTAGTCTTGCAACATGGTAACGATGAGTTAGCAACATGCCTTAC
AAGGAGAGAAAAAGCACCGTGCATGCCGATTGGTGGAAGTAAGGTGGTACGATCGTGCCTTATTAGGAAG
GCAACAGACGGGTCTGACATGGATTGGACGAACCACTGAATTGCCGCATTGCAGAGATATTGTATTTAAG
TGCCTAGCTCGATACATAAACGGGTCTCTCTGGTTAGACCAGATCTGAGCCTGGGAGCTCTCTGGCTAAC
TAGGGAACCCACTGCTTAAGCCTCAATAAAGCTTGCCTTGAGTGCTTCAAGTAGTGTGTGCCCGTCTGTT
GTGTGACTCTGGTAACTAGAGATCCCTCAGACCCTTTTAGTCAGTGTGGAAAATCTCTAGCAGTGGCGCC
CGAACAGGGACTTGAAAGCGAAAGGGAAACCAGAGGAGCTCTCTCGACGCAGGACTCGGCTTGCTGAAGC
GCGCACGGCAAGAGGCGAGGGGCGGCGACTGGTGAGTACGCCAAAAATTTTGACTAGCGGAGGCTAGAAG
GAGAGAGATGGGTGCGAGAGCGTCAGTATTAAGCGGGGGAGAATTAGATCGCGATGGGAAAAAATTCGGT
TAAGGCCAGGGGGAAAGAAAAAATATAAATTAAAACATATAGTATGGGCAAGCAGGGAGCTAGAACGATT
CGCAGTTAATCCTGGCCTGTTAGAAACATCAGAAGGCTGTAGACAAATACTGGGACAGCTACAACCATCC
CTTCAGACAGGATCAGAAGAACTTAGATCATTATATAATACAGTAGCAACCCTCTATTGTGTGCATCAAA
GGATAGAGATAAAAGACACCAAGGAAGCTTTAGACAAGATAGAGGAAGAGCAAAACAAAAGTAAGACCAC
CGCACAGCAAGCGGCCGCTGATCTTCAGACCTGGAGGAGGAGATATGAGGGACAATTGGAGAAGTGAATT
ATATAAATATAAAGTAGTAAAAATTGAACCATTAGGAGTAGCACCCACCAAGGCAAAGAGAAGAGTGGTG
CAGAGAGAAAAAAGAGCAGTGGGAATAGGAGCTTTGTTCCTTGGGTTCTTGGGAGCAGCAGGAAGCACTA
TGGGCGCAGCGTCAATGACGCTGACGGTACAGGCCAGACAATTATTGTCTGGTATAGTGCAGCAGCAGAA
CAATTTGCTGAGGGCTATTGAGGCGCAACAGCATCTGTTGCAACTCACAGTCTGGGGCATCAAGCAGCTC
CAGGCAAGAATCCTGGCTGTGGAAAGATACCTAAAGGATCAACAGCTCCTGGGGATTTGGGGTTGCTCTG
GAAAACTCATTTGCACCACTGCTGTGCCTTGGAATGCTAGTTGGAGTAATAAATCTCTGGAACAGATTTG
GAATCACACGACCTGGATGGAGTGGGACAGAGAAATTAACAATTACACAAGCTTAATACACTCCTTAATT
GAAGAATCGCAAAACCAGCAAGAAAAGAATGAACAAGAATTATTGGAATTAGATAAATGGGCAAGTTTGT
GGAATTGGTTTAACATAACAAATTGGCTGTGGTATATAAAATTATTCATAATGATAGTAGGAGGCTTGGT
AGGTTTAAGAATAGTTTTTGCTGTACTTTCTATAGTGAATAGAGTTAGGCAGGGATATTCACCATTATCG
TTTCAGACCCACCTCCCAACCCCGAGGGGACCCATGCATTGCATCTCAATTAGTCAGCAACCAGGTGTGG
AAAGTCCCCAGGCTCCCCAGCAGGCAGAAGTATGCAAAGCATGCGTCTCAATTAGTCAGCAACCATAGTC
CCGCCCCTAACTCCGCCCATCCCGCCCCTAACTCCGCCCAGTTCCGCCCATTCTCCGCCCCATGGCTGAC
TAATTTTTTTTATTTATGCAGAGGCCGAGGCCGCCTCGGCCTCTGAGCTATTCCAGAAGTAGTGAGGAGG
CTTTTTTGGAGGCCTAGGCTTTTGCAAAAAGCTTTCTAGAGGTACCACCGGAGCTTACCATGACCGAGTA
CAAGCCCACGGTGCGCCTCGCCACCCGCGACGACGTCCCCAGGGCCGTACGCACCCTCGCCGCCGCGTTC
GCCGACTACCCCGCCACGCGCCACACCGTCGATCCGGACCGCCACATCGAGCGGGTCACCGAGCTGCAAG
AACTCTTCCTCACGCGCGTCGGGCTCGACATCGGCAAGGTGTGGGTCGCGGACGACGGCGCCGCCGTGGC
GGTCTGGACCACGCCGGAGAGCGTCGAAGCGGGGGCGGTGTTCGCCGAGATCGGCCCGCGCATGGCCGAG
TTGAGCGGTTCCCGGCTGGCCGCGCAGCAACAGATGGAAGGCCTCCTGGCGCCGCACCGGCCCAAGGAGC
CCGCGTGGTTCCTGGCCACCGTCGGCGTCTCGCCCGACCACCAGGGCAAGGGTCTGGGCAGCGCCGTCGT
GCTCCCCGGAGTGGAGGCGGCCGAGCGCGCCGGGGTGCCCGCCTTCCTGGAGACCTCCGCGCCCCGCAAC
CTCCCCTTCTACGAGCGGCTCGGCTTCACCGTCACCGCCGACGTCGAGGTGCCCGAAGGACCGCGCACCT
GGTGCATGACCCGCAAGCCCGGTGCCAGTTAACGAATTCTAGATCTTGAGACAAATGGCAGTATTCATCC
ACAATTTTAAAAGAAAAGGGGGGATTGGGGGGTACAGTGCAGGGGAAAGAATAGTAGACATAATAGCAAC
AGACATACAAACTAAAGAATTACAAAAACAAATTACAAAAATTCAAAATTTTCGGGTTTATTACAGGGAC
AGCAGAGATCCACTTTGGCGCCGGCTCGAGGCCTGCAGGTGCAAAGATGGATAAAGTTTTAAACAGAGAG
GAATCTTTGCAGCTAATGGACCTTCTAGGTCTTGAAAGGAGTGGGAATTGGCTCCGGTGCCCGTCAGTGG
GCAGAGCGCACATCGCCCACAGTCCCCGAGAAGTTGGGGGGAGGGGTCGGCAATTGAACCGGTGCCTAGA
GAAGGTGGCGCGGGGTAAACTGGGAAAGTGATGTCGTGTACTGGCTCCGCCTTTTTCCCGAGGGTGGGGG
AGAACCGTATATAAGTGCAGTAGTCGCCGTGAACGTTCTTTTTCGCAACGGGTTTGCCGCCAGAACACAG
GTAAGTGCCGTGTGTGGTTCCCGCGGGCCTGGCCTCTTTACGGGTTATGGCCCTTGCGTGCCTTGAATTA
CTTCCACCTGGCTGCAGTACGTGATTCTTGATCCCGAGCTTCGGGTTGGAAGTGGGTGGGAGAGTTCGAG
GCCTTGCGCTTAAGGAGCCCCTTCGCCTCGTGCTTGAGTTGAGGCCTGGCCTGGGCGCTGGGGCCGCCGC
GTGCGAATCTGGTGGCACCTTCGCGCCTGTCTCGCTGCTTTCGATAAGTCTCTAGCCATTTAAAATTTTT
GATGACCTGCTGCGACGCTTTTTTTCTGGCAAGATAGTCTTGTAAATGCGGGCCAAGATCTGCACACTGG
TATTTCGGTTTTTGGGGCCGCGGGCGGCGACGGGGCCCGTGCGTCCCAGCGCACATGTTCGGCGAGGCGG
GGCCTGCGAGCGCGGCCACCGAGAATCGGACGGGGGTAGTCTCAAGCTGGCCGGCCTGCTCTGGTGCCTG
GCCTCGCGCCGCCGTGTATCGCCCCGCCCTGGGCGGCAAGGCTGGCCCGGTCGGCACCAGTTGCGTGAGC
GGAAAGATGGCCGCTTCCCGGCCCTGCTGCAGGGAGCTCAAAATGGAGGACGCGGCGCTCGGGAGAGCGG
GCGGGTGAGTCACCCACACAAAGGAAAAGGGCCTTTCCGTCCTCAGCCGTCGCTTCATGTGACTCCACGG
AGTACCGGGCGCCGTCCAGGCACCTCGATTAGTTCTCGAGCTTTTGGAGTACGTCGTCTTTAGGTTGGGG
GGAGGGGTTTTATGCGATGGAGTTTCCCCACACTGAGTGGGTGGAGACTGAAGTTAGGCCAGCTTGGCAC
TTGATGTAATTCTCCTTGGAATTTGCCCTTTTTGAGTTTGGATCTTGGTTCATTCTCAAGCCTCAGACAG
TGGTTCAAAGTTTTTTTCTTCCATTTCAGGTGTCGTGAGGCTAGCATCGATTGATCAACAAGTTTGTACA
AAAAAGTTGGCACCATGCCGGCGGCCGCGGTGCAGGAAGCGGTCGGCGTGTGCTCCTACGGGATGCAGCT
CAGCTGGGACATCAACGATCCGCAGATGCCTCAGGAGCTGGCCCTCTTTGACCAATTCCGAGAGTGGCCT
GACGGCTATGTGCGCTTCATCTACAGCAGCGATGAGAAGAAGGCACAGCGTCACCTGAGCGGCTGGGCCA
TGCGCAACACCAACAACCACAATGGCCACATCCTCAAGAAGTCGTGCCTGGGTGTGGTGGTGTGTACACA
GGCCTGCACCCTGCCCGACGGTTCCCGCCTGCAGCTGAGGCCGGCCATCTGCGACAAGGCACGGCTGAAA
CAGCAGAAGAAGGCATGCCCTAACTGTCATTCTGCTTTGGAGTTGATTCCTTGTCGAGGGCACAGCGGAT
ACCCCGTAACCAACTTTTGGCGGCTTGATGGCAACGCGATCTTTTTTCAGGCCAAGGGAGTTCATGATCA
TCCAAGACCAGAGAGCAAATCAGAGACAGAAGCTAGAAGAAGCGCCATCAAGAGACAAATGGCCTCTTTC
TACCAACCCCAGAAAAAGAGAATTCGAGAATCCGAGGCAGAAGAAAATCAAGACAGCAGTGGTCATTTCA
GCAACATACCTCCCTTGGAAAATCCAGAAGACTTTGATATAGTTACTGAAACCAGCTTCCCTATTCCAGG
GCAGCCTTGCCCTTCCTTCCCAAAGTCTGATGTTTACAAAGCTACCTGTGACCTAGCCACCTTTCAAGGA
GACAAAATGCCACCCTTCCAGAAATACTCAAGCCCAAGAATCTATTTGCCTAGGCCACCTTGCAGCTATG
AATTGGCAAACCCTGGTTATACAAATTCAAGCCCATATCCCACCCTTTATAAGGATTCCACCAGTATCCC
TAATGACACAGACTGGGTTCATCTGAACACACTACAATGTAATGTCAATTCATACAGCAGCTATGAGAGA
AGCTTTGATTTCACCAACAAACAGCATGGCTGGAAACCAGCTCTTGGAAAACCCAGCCTTGTGGAAAGGA
CTAACCATGGGCAGTTTCAGGCCATGGCCACTCGCCCTTATTATAACCCAGAGCTTCCCTGCAGGTACCT
CACGACTCCACCACCAGGTGCCCCTGCCCTACAAACCGTGATCACCACCACCACTAAAGTGTCCTACCAG
GCCTACCAGCCCCCTGCTATGAAATACAGTGACAGTGTGCGAGAGGTGAAGAGCCTTTCGAGCTGTAACT
ATGCTCCTGAAGATACTGGGATGTCTGTCTATCCAGAACCCTGGGGTCCTCCGGTGACAGTCACCAGGGC
AGCCTCTCCTTCAGGGCCACCTCCTATGAAAATTGCAGGAGATTGCCGGGCCATCAGACCCACTGTGGCT
ATTCCCCACGAGCCAGTTTCCTCTAGGACAGATGAAGCAGAGACTTGGGATGTGTGTCTGTCTGGGCTGG
GCTCCGCAGTCAGTTACTCAGACAGAGTGGGTCCCTTCTTTACCTACAACAATGAGGATTTTTTGCCAAC
TTTCTTGTACAAAGTGGTTGATATCGGTAAGCCTATCCCTAACCCTCTCCTCGGTCTCGATTCTACGTAG
TAATGAACTAGTCCGTAACTTGAAAGTATTTCGATTTCTTGGCTTTATATATCTTGTGGAAAGGACGATA
TCTTCATCGTTGTCGTTGCAGGACGCGTTAAGTCGACAATCAACCTCTGGATTACAAAATTTGTGAAAGA
TTGACTGGTATTCTTAACTATGTTGCTCCTTTTACGCTATGTGGATACGCTGCTTTAATGCCTTTGTATC
ATGCTATTGCTTCCCGTATGGCTTTCATTTTCTCCTCCTTGTATAAATCCTGGTTGCTGTCTCTTTATGA
GGAGTTGTGGCCCGTTGTCAGGCAACGTGGCGTGGTGTGCACTGTGTTTGCTGACGCAACCCCCACTGGT
TGGGGCATTGCCACCACCTGTCAGCTCCTTTCCGGGACTTTCGCTTTCCCCCTCCCTATTGCCACGGCGG
AACTCATCGCCGCCTGCCTTGCCCGCTGCTGGACAGGGGCTCGGCTGTTGGGCACTGACAATTCCGTGGT
GTTGTCGGGGAAATCATCGTCCTTTCCTTGGCTGCTCGCCTGTGTTGCCACCTGGATTCTGCGCGGGACG
TCCTTCTGCTACGTCCCTTCGGCCCTCAATCCAGCGGACCTTCCTTCCCGCGGCCTGCTGCCGGCTCTGC
GGCCTCTTCCGCGTCTTCGCCTTCGCCCTCAGACGAGTCGGATCTCCCTTTGGGCCGCCTCCCCGCGTCG
ACTTTAAGACCAATGACTTACAAGGCAGCTGTAGATCTTAGCCACTTTTTAAAAGAAAAGGGGGGACTGG
AAGGGCTAATTCACTCCCAACGAAGACAAGATCTGCTTTTTGCTTGTACTGGGTCTCTCTGGTTAGACCA
GATCTGAGCCTGGGAGCTCTCTGGCTAACTAGGGAACCCACTGCTTAAGCCTCAATAAAGCTTGCCTTGA
GTGCTTCAAGTAGTGTGTGCCCGTCTGTTGTGTGACTCTGGTAACTAGAGATCCCTCAGACCCTTTTAGT
CAGTGTGGAAAATCTCTAGCAGTACGTATAGTAGTTCATGTCATCTTATTATTCAGTATTTATAACTTGC
AAAGAAATGAATATCAGAGAGTGAGAGGAACTTGTTTATTGCAGCTTATAATGGTTACAAATAAAGCAAT
AGCATCACAAATTTCACAAATAAAGCATTTTTTTCACTGCATTCTAGTTGTGGTTTGTCCAAACTCATCA
ATGTATCTTATCATGTCTGGCTCTAGCTATCCCGCCCCTAACTCCGCCCATCCCGCCCCTAACTCCGCCC
AGTTCCGCCCATTCTCCGCCCCATGGCTGACTAATTTTTTTTATTTATGCAGAGGCCGAGGCCGCCTCGG
CCTCTGAGCTATTCCAGAAGTAGTGAGGAGGCTTTTTTGGAGGCCTAGGGACGTACCCAATTCGCCCTAT
AGTGAGTCGTATTACGCGCGCTCACTGGCCGTCGTTTTACAACGTCGTGACTGGGAAAACCCTGGCGTTA
CCCAACTTAATCGCCTTGCAGCACATCCCCCTTTCGCCAGCTGGCGTAATAGCGAAGAGGCCCGCACCGA
TCGCCCTTCCCAACAGTTGCGCAGCCTGAATGGCGAATGGG
[124 nt withheld, positions 7322-7445]
C
[91 nt withheld, positions 7447-7537]
A
[49 nt withheld, positions 7539-7587]
CCTTTGACGTTGGAGTCCACGTTCTTT
[37 nt withheld, positions 7615-7651]
ACCCTATCTCGGTCTATTCTTTTGATTTATAAGGGATTTTGCCGATTTCGGCCTATTGGTTAAAAAATGA
GCTGATTTAACAAAAATTTAACGCGAATTTTAACAAAATATTAACGCTTACAATTTAGGTGGCACTTTTC
GGGGAAATGTGCGCGGAACCCCTATTTGTTTATTTTTCTAAATACATTCAAATATGTATCCGCTCATGAG
ACAATAACCCTGATAAATGCTTCAATAATATTGAAAAAGGAAGAGTATGAGTATTCAACATTTCCGTGTC
GCCCTTATTCCCTTTTTTGCGGCATTTTGCCTTCCTGTTTTTGCTCACCCAGAAACGCTGGTGAAAGTAA
AAGATGCTGAAGATCAGTTGGGTGCACGAGTGGGTTACATCGAACTGGATCTCAACAGCGGTAAGATCCT
TGAGAGTTTTCGCCCCGAAGAACGTTTTCCAATGATGAGCACTTTTAAAGTTCTGCTATGTGGCGCGGTA
TTATCCCGTATTGACGCCGGGCAAGAGCAACTCGGTCGCCGCATACACTATTCTCAGAATGACTTGGTTG
AGTACTCACCAGTCACAGAAAAGCATCTTACGGATGGCATGACAGTAAGAGAATTATGCAGTGCTGCCAT
AACCATGAGTGATAACACTGCGGCCAACTTACTTCTGACAACGATCGGAGGACCGAAGGAGCTAACCGCT
TTTTTGCACAACATGGGGGATCATGTAACTCGCCTTGATCGTTGGGAACCGGAGCTGAATGAAGCCATAC
CAAACGACGAGCGTGACACCACGATGCCTGTAGCAATGGCAACAACGTTGCGCAAACTATTAACTGGCGA
ACTACTTACTCTAGCTTCCCGGCAACAATTAATAGACTGGATGGAGGCGGATAAAGTTGCAGGACCACTT
CTGCGCTCGGCCCTTCCGGCTGGCTGGTTTATTGCTGATAAATCTGGAGCCGGTGAGCGTGGGTCTCGCG
GTATCATTGCAGCACTGGGGCCAGATGGTAAGCCCTCCCGTATCGTAGTTATCTACACGACGGGGAGTCA
GGCAACTATGGATGAACGAAATAGACAGATCGCTGAGATAGGTGCCTCACTGATTAAGCATTGGTAACTG
TCAGACCAAGTTTACTCATATATACTTTAGATTGATTTAAAACTTCATTTTTAATTTAAAAGGATCTAGG
TGAAGATCCTTTTTGATAATCTCATGACCAAAATCCCTTAACGTGAGTTTTCGTTCCACTGAGCGTCAGA
CCCCGTAGAAAAGATCAAAGGATCTTCTTGAGATCCTTTTTTTCTGCGCGTAATCTGCTGCTTGCAAACA
AAAAAACCACCGCTACCAGCGGTGGTTTGTTTGCCGGATCAAGAGCTACCAACTCTTTTTCCGAAGGTAA
CTGGCTTCAGCAGAGCGCAGATACCAAATACTGTTCTTCTAGTGTAGCCGTAGTTAGGCCACCACTTCAA
GAACTCTGTAGCACCGCCTACATACCTCGCTCTGCTAATCCTGTTACCAGTGGCTGCTGCCAGTGGCGAT
AAGTCGTGTCTTACCGGGTTGGACTCAAGACGATAGTTACCGGATAAGGCGCAGCGGTCGGGCTGAACGG
GGGGTTCGTGCACACAGCCCAGCTTGGAGCGAACGACCTACACCGAACTGAGATACCTACAGCGTGAGCT
ATGAGAAAGCGCCACGCTTCCCGAAGGGAGAAAGGCGGACAGGTATCCGGTAAGCGGCAGGGTCGGAACA
GGAGAGCGCACGAGGGAGCTTCCAGGGGGAAACGCCTGGTATCTTTATAGTCCTGTCGGGTTTCGCCACC
TCTGACTTGAGCGTCGATTTTTGTGATGCTCGTCAGGGGGGCGGAGCCTATGGAAAAACGCCAGCAACGC
GGCCTTTTTACGGTTCCTGGCCTTTTGCTGGCCTTTTGCTCACATGTTCTTTCCTGCGTTATCCCCTGAT
TCTGTGGATAACCGTATTACCGCCTTTGAGTGAGCTGATACCGCTCGCCGCAGCCGAACGACCGAGCGCA
GCGAGTCAGTGAGCGAGGAAGCGGAAGAGCGCCCAATACGCAAACCGCCTCTCCCCGCGCGTTGGCCGAT
TCATTAATGCAGCTGGCACGACAGGTTTCCCGACTGGAAAGCGGGCAGTGAGCGCAACGCAATTAATGTG
AGTTAGCTCACTCATTAGGCACCCCAGGCTTTACACTTTATGCTTCCGGCTCGTATGTTGTGTGGAATTG
TGAGCGGATAACAATTTCACACAGGAAACAGCTATGACCATGATTACGCCAAGCGCGCAATTAACCCTCA
CTAAAGGGAACAAAAGCTGGAGCTGCAAGC
Features (pLannotate 1.2.2; 34 found; start..end, strand, type, name):
      5..231     +  promoter       RSV promoter: Rous sarcoma virus enhancer/promoter
    232..412     +  LTR            5' LTR (truncated): truncated 5' long terminal repeat (LTR) from HIV-1
    459..584     +  misc_feature   HIV-1 Ψ: packaging signal of human immunodeficiency virus type 1
    568..931     +  CDS            HIV-1 gag (fragment): gag protein from human immunodeficiency virus 1; gag
   1077..1310    +  misc_feature   RRE: The Rev response element (RRE) of HIV-1 allows for Rev-dependent mRNA export from the nucleus to the cytoplasm.
   1687..1713    +  CDS            Rev (fragment): human immunodeficiency virus 1 (HIV-1) Rev protein; rev; enhances nuclear export of unspliced and incompletely spliced viral mRNAs
   1720..1743    +  promoter       SV40 promoter (fragment): SV40 early promoter
   1744..1815    +  promoter       SV40 promoter (fragment): SV40 enhancer and early promoter
   1839..1974    +  rep_origin     SV40 ori: SV40 origin of replication
   2020..2616    +  CDS            PuroR (fragment): puromycin N-acetyltransferase; pac from Streptomyces; confers resistance to puromycin
   2665..2782    +  misc_feature   cPPT/CTS: central polypurine tract and central termination sequence of HIV-1
   2847..2913    +  CDS            small t antigen (fragment): SV40 (simian virus 40) small t antigen
   2920..4098    +  promoter       EF-1α promoter: strong constitutive promoter for human elongation factor EF-1α
   4119..4136    +  protein_bind   attB1 (fragment): mutant version of attB; core recombination site for the Gateway® BP reaction BP Clonase™
   4145..5662    +  CDS            GCM2: GCM2_HUMAN - Also known as GCMB From Homo sapiens (Human).
   5670..5687    -  protein_bind   attB2 (fragment): mutant version of attB; core recombination site for the Gateway® BP reaction BP Clonase™
   5696..5737    +  CDS            V5 tag: epitope tag from simian virus 5
   5753..5806    +  promoter       U6 promoter (fragment): RNA polymerase III promoter for human U6 snRNA
   5848..6436    +  misc_feature   WPRE: woodchuck hepatitis virus posttranscriptional regulatory element
   6487..6506    +  misc_feature   cPPT/CTS (fragment): central polypurine tract and central termination sequence of HIV-1
   6508..6741    +  LTR            3' LTR (ΔU3): self-inactivating 3' long terminal repeat (LTR) from HIV-1
   6819..6940    +  polyA_signal   SV40 poly(A) signal: SV40 polyadenylation signal
   6980..7115    +  rep_origin     SV40 ori: SV40 origin of replication
   7136..7154    -  promoter       T7 promoter: promoter for bacteriophage T7 RNA polymerase
   7162..7317    +  CDS            lacZα (fragment): LacZα fragment of β-galactosidase; lacZ fragment
   7322..7750    +  rep_origin     f1 ori (sequence partly withheld): f1 bacteriophage origin of replication; arrow indicates direction of (+) strand synthesis
   7803..7907    +  promoter       AmpR promoter: bla
   7908..8768    +  CDS            AmpR: β-lactamase; bla; confers resistance to ampicillin, carbenicillin, and related antibiotics
   8939..9527    +  rep_origin     ori: high-copy-number ColE1/pMB1/pBR322/pUC origin of replication
   9710..9802    +  CDS            lacI (fragment): lac repressor; lacI; The lac repressor binds to the lac operator to inhibit transcription in E. coli. This inhibition can be relieved by adding lactose or isopropyl-β-D-thiogalactopyranoside (IPTG).
   9815..9836    +  protein_bind   CAP binding site: CAP binding activates transcription in the presence of cAMP. E. coli catabolite activator protein
   9851..9881    +  promoter       lac promoter: promoter for the E. coli lac operon
   9889..9905    +  protein_bind   lac operator: The lac repressor binds to the lac operator to inhibit transcription in E. coli. This inhibition can be relieved by adding lactose or isopropyl-β-D-thiogalactopyranoside (IPTG). lac repressor encoded by lacI
   9950..9968    +  promoter       T3 promoter: promoter for bacteriophage T3 RNA polymerase
