[The description below was written by a language model from this plasmid's Addgene catalogue record and pLannotate feature annotations shown in this document.]
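Description:
TFORF2949 is a third-generation-style, self-inactivating lentiviral expression plasmid built on the pLX_TRC317 backbone, carrying the human transcription factor GCM2 (also called GCMB) as part of a barcoded transcription factor ORF collection. It is maintained in E. coli through a high-copy ColE1/pUC-type origin with ampicillin resistance (AmpR); an f1 origin and leftover lac/lacZα, T7 and T3 elements from the cloning backbone are also annotated. The depositor notes that the plasmid can recombine during propagation, as is common for LTR-containing vectors.

The viral portion runs from an RSV promoter fused to a truncated HIV-1 5' LTR, which drives genomic RNA production in packaging cells, through the Ψ packaging signal, a gag fragment, the RRE for Rev-dependent export and a cPPT/CTS, and ends with a ΔU3 3' LTR followed by an SV40 poly(A) signal. Within this unit, an SV40 promoter/origin region sits upstream of the puromycin N-acetyltransferase gene, allowing selection of transduced mammalian cells. A separate EF-1α promoter drives the GCM2 ORF, which is flanked by attB1 and attB2 sites left by Gateway cloning and is followed by a C-terminal V5 epitope tag for detection. A WPRE downstream enhances transcript stability and expression.

According to the record, each ORF in the collection is paired with a unique 24-bp barcode so that the factor can be identified in pooled overexpression screens. The barcode is not annotated in the feature table, though it may lie in the region between the V5 tag and the WPRE, where only a short U6 promoter fragment is called. The construct is intended for stable GCM2 overexpression, for example in directed differentiation screens.
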