Addgene plasmid #144425: TFORF2949
Purpose: Lentiviral vector for overexpressing transcription factor ORFs with unique 24-bp barcodes. Barcodes facilitate identification of transcription factors in pooled screens.
Depositing lab: Feng Zhang. Depositing organization: Broad Institute. Publication: A transcription factor atlas of directed differentiation. Joung J, Ma S, Tay T, Geiger-Schuller KR, Kirchgatterer PC, Verdine VK, Guo B, Arias-Garcia MA, Allen WE, Singh A, Kuksenko O, Abudayyeh OO, Gootenberg JS, Fu Z, Macrae RK, Buenrostro JD, Regev A, Zhang F. Cell. 2023 Jan 5;186(1):209-229.e26. doi: 10.1016/j.cell.2022.11.026. PubMed 36608654.
Backbone
  Vector backbone: pLX_TRC317
  Backbone manufacturer: Broad Institute Genetic Perturbation Platform
  Backbone size w/o insert (bp): 8264
  Vector type: Mammalian Expression, Lentiviral
  Selectable markers: Puromycin
Growth in bacteria
  Bacterial resistance: Ampicillin, 100 μg/mL
  Growth temperature: 37°C
  Growth strain: NEB Stable
  Copy number: High Copy
Gene/Insert
  Gene/Insert name: GCM2
  Species: H. sapiens (human)
  Insert size (bp): 1727
  Entrez Gene: GCM2 (a.k.a. RP3-417M14.3, GCMB, hGCMb)
  Promoter: EF1a
  Tag / fusion protein: V5 (C terminal on insert)
  Cloning method: Gateway Cloning
  Sequencing primers: 5′ GGGTGGAGACTGAAGTTAGGCCAG; 3′ CACATAGCGTAAAAGGAGCAACATAG
Resource information
  A portion of this plasmid was derived from a plasmid made by: Broad Institute Genetic Perturbation Platform
Terms and licenses: Academic/Nonprofit Terms; Industry Terms: Not Available to Industry
Depositor comments: NM_004752.3 Please test multiple small colonies in case of plasmid recombination. To make this collection available in a timely manner, a portion of this collection was not fully sequenced by Addgene. If an Addgene verified full plasmid sequence is not available, please contact us prior to placing an order to request the full sequence.
How to cite: TFORF2949 was a gift from Feng Zhang (Addgene plasmid # 144425 ; http://n2t.net/addgene:144425 ; RRID:Addgene_144425)
