>Addgene plasmid #144425 | TFORF2949 | depositor partial sequence | sequence record 285390 | Insert
ATCGATTGATCAACAAGTTTGTACAAAAAAGTTGGCACCATGCCGGCGGCCGCGGTGCAGGAAGCGGTCG
GCGTGTGCTCCTACGGGATGCAGCTCAGCTGGGACATCAACGATCCGCAGATGCCTCAGGAGCTGGCCCT
CTTTGACCAATTCCGAGAGTGGCCTGACGGCTATGTGCGCTTCATCTACAGCAGCGATGAGAAGAAGGCA
CAGCGTCACCTGAGCGGCTGGGCCATGCGCAACACCAACAACCACAATGGCCACATCCTCAAGAAGTCGT
GCCTGGGTGTGGTGGTGTGTACACAGGCCTGCACCCTGCCCGACGGTTCCCGCCTGCAGCTGAGGCCGGC
CATCTGCGACAAGGCACGGCTGAAACAGCAGAAGAAGGCATGCCCTAACTGTCATTCTGCTTTGGAGTTG
ATTCCTTGTCGAGGGCACAGCGGATACCCCGTAACCAACTTTTGGCGGCTTGATGGCAACGCGATCTTTT
TTCAGGCCAAGGGAGTTCATGATCATCCAAGACCAGAGAGCAAATCAGAGACAGAAGCTAGAAGAAGCGC
CATCAAGAGACAAATGGCCTCTTTCTACCAACCCCAGAAAAAGAGAATTCGAGAATCCGAGGCAGAAGAA
AATCAAGACAGCAGTGGTCATTTCAGCAACATACCTCCCTTGGAAAATCCAGAAGACTTTGATATAGTTA
CTGAAACCAGCTTCCCTATTCCAGGGCAGCCTTGCCCTTCCTTCCCAAAGTCTGATGTTTACAAAGCTAC
CTGTGACCTAGCCACCTTTCAAGGAGACAAAATGCCACCCTTCCAGAAATACTCAAGCCCAAGAATCTAT
TTGCCTAGGCCACCTTGCAGCTATGAATTGGCAAACCCTGGTTATACAAATTCAAGCCCATATCCCACCC
TTTATAAGGATTCCACCAGTATCCCTAATGACACAGACTGGGTTCATCTGAACACACTACAATGTAATGT
CAATTCATACAGCAGCTATGAGAGAAGCTTTGATTTCACCAACAAACAGCATGGCTGGAAACCAGCTCTT
GGAAAACCCAGCCTTGTGGAAAGGACTAACCATGGGCAGTTTCAGGCCATGGCCACTCGCCCTTATTATA
ACCCAGAGCTTCCCTGCAGGTACCTCACGACTCCACCACCAGGTGCCCCTGCCCTACAAACCGTGATCAC
CACCACCACTAAAGTGTCCTACCAGGCCTACCAGCCCCCTGCTATGAAATACAGTGACAGTGTGCGAGAG
GTGAAGAGCCTTTCGAGCTGTAACTATGCTCCTGAAGATACTGGGATGTCTGTCTATCCAGAACCCTGGG
GTCCTCCGGTGACAGTCACCAGGGCAGCCTCTCCTTCAGGGCCACCTCCTATGAAAATTGCAGGAGATTG
CCGGGCCATCAGACCCACTGTGGCTATTCCCCACGAGCCAGTTTCCTCTAGGACAGATGAAGCAGAGACT
TGGGATGTGTGTCTGTCTGGGCTGGGCTCCGCAGTCAGTTACTCAGACAGAGTGGGTCCCTTCTTTACCT
ACAACAATGAGGATTTTTTGCCAACTTTCTTGTACAAAGTGGTTGATATCGGTAAGCCTATCCCTAACCC
TCTCCTCGGTCTCGATTCTACGTAGTAATGAACTAGTCCGTAACTTGAAAGTATTTCGATTTCTTGGCTT
TATATATCTTGTGGAAAGGACGATATCTTCATCGTTGTCGTTGCAGG
