>Addgene plasmid #144425 | TFORF2949 | depositor partial sequence | sequence record 285391 | Barcode
TATCTTCATCGTTGTCGTTGCAGG
